Addgene plasmid #186241: pBA630
Purpose: RfxCas13d Negative Control (RFP targeting)
Depositing lab: Jennifer Doudna. Depositing organization: University of California, Berkeley. Publication: Broad-spectrum CRISPR-Cas13a enables efficient phage genome editing. Adler BA, Hessler T, Cress BF, Lahiri A, Mutalik VK, Barrangou R, Banfield J, Doudna JA. Nat Microbiol. 2022 Dec;7(12):1967-1979. doi: 10.1038/s41564-022-01258-x. Epub 2022 Oct 31. PubMed 36316451.
Backbone
  Vector backbone: p15a
  Vector type: Bacterial Expression
Growth in bacteria
  Bacterial resistance: Chloramphenicol, 25 μg/mL
  Growth temperature: 37°C
  Growth strain: NEB Stable
  Copy number: Low Copy
Gene/Insert
  Gene/Insert name: pTet-RfxCas13d + crRNA negative control
  gRNA/shRNA sequence: Unspecified
  Species: Other
  Cloning method: Unknown
Terms and licenses: Academic/Nonprofit Terms; Industry Terms: Not Available to Industry
How to cite: pBA630 was a gift from Jennifer Doudna (Addgene plasmid # 186241 ; http://n2t.net/addgene:186241 ; RRID:Addgene_186241)
