[The description below was written by a language model from this plasmid's Addgene catalogue record and pLannotate feature annotations shown in this document.]
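Description:
pBA630 is a 6,367-nt bacterial expression plasmid built on a p15A backbone. It serves as the negative control for RfxCas13d experiments in work on CRISPR-Cas13 targeting and editing of bacteriophage genomes. It replicates from the p15A origin, listed as low copy in the catalogue entry, which is compatible with ColE1-type plasmids in the same cell. Selection is by chloramphenicol, through a cat gene driven by its native promoter. Short matches annotated as RSF ori, bom and capTEV are fragments and probably reflect sequence similarity rather than functional parts.

The plasmid carries both components of the Cas13d system. The effector RfxCas13d, the RNA-targeting type VI CRISPR nuclease from Ruminococcus flavefaciens XPD3002, sits downstream of the tetR/tetA promoter region, with a divergently oriented TetR repressor gene. Effector expression is therefore held off until a tetracycline-class inducer relieves repression, and a lambda t0 terminator lies downstream of the coding sequence. The crRNA is transcribed separately from the strong constitutive J23119 promoter. It consists of the 30-base processed RfxCas13d direct repeat followed directly by a spacer of about 31 nt, which the annotation matches to the antisense strand of mRFP1. This fits the stated RFP-targeting design, although the catalogue entry leaves the guide sequence unspecified. The rrnB T1 terminator follows further downstream, and another putative terminator upstream insulates the cassette.

Because the guide recognises an RFP transcript rather than any phage or host RNA, the plasmid should express a complete Cas13d–crRNA complex without restricting phage. It therefore provides a baseline for comparison with phage-targeting guides in otherwise identical vectors.
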