Features (pLannotate 1.2.2; 16 found; start..end, strand, type, name):
    138..181     -  terminator     bacterial terminator: putative bacterial transcription terminator
    190..224     +  promoter       J23119(SpeI) promoter: bacterial promoter (Registry of Standard Biological Parts BBa J23119) modified to end with an SpeI site
    225..254     +  misc_RNA       RfxCas13d DR30: 5' processed 30-base direct repeat for an RfxCas13d gRNA (Konermann et al., 2018)
    255..285     -  CDS            mRFP1 (fragment): monomeric derivative of DsRed (Campbell et al., 2002)
    343..360     +  CDS            capTEV™ (fragment): composite tag for in vivo biotinylation, TEV protease cleavage, and 6xHis tagging
    467..582     +  ncRNA          5S rRNA: Accession: RF00001 - 5S ribosomal RNA
    586..632     +  terminator     rrnB T1 terminator: transcription terminator T1 from the E. coli rrnB gene
    670..1293    -  CDS            TetR: tetracycline repressor TetR; tetR from transposon Tn10; TetR binds to the tetracycline operator tetO to inhibit transcription. This inhibition can be relieved by adding tetracycline or doxycycline.
   1312..1367    +  promoter       tetR/tetA promoters: tetR; overlapping promoters for bacterial tetR and tetA
   1406..4306    +  CDS            RfxCas13d: RNA-targeting Type VI CRISPR protein from Ruminococcus flavefaciens strain XPD3002 (Konermann et al., 2018)
   4482..4516    -  terminator     lambda t0 terminator: minimal transcription terminator from phage lambda (Scholtissek and Grosse, 1987)
   4590..5246    -  CDS            cat: CAT_ECOLX - Experimental evidence at protein level: Swiss-Prot protein existence level 1. This enzyme is an effector of chloramphenicol resistance in bacteria. From Escherichia coli. This protein is used as a marker in many commonly used cloning vectors, such as pACYC184.
   5247..5344    -  promoter       cat promoter: promoter of the E. coli cat gene encoding chloramphenicol acetyltransferase
   5351..5377    +  misc_feature   bom (fragment): basis of mobility region from pBR322
   5476..5531    -  rep_origin     RSF ori (fragment): Plasmids containing the RSF 1030 origin of replication can be propagated in E. coli cells that contain additional plasmids with compatible origins.
   5619..6164    -  rep_origin     p15A ori: Plasmids containing the medium-copy-number p15A origin of replication can be propagated in E. coli cells that contain a second plasmid with the ColE1 origin.
>Addgene plasmid #186241 | pBA630 | addgene full sequence | sequence record 369182 | Addgene NGS Result
TCTAGACTGAACTGGCCGATAATTGCAGACGGTTTAAACATCCCTCGGTACCAAATTCCAGAAAAGAGGC
CTCCCGAAAGGGGGGCCTTTTTTCGTTTTGGTCCGCTGCCAAACCAGATGTCAACACAGCTACAACGATT
TCAGATAAAAAAAATCCTTAGCTTTCGCTAAGGATGATTTCTGGAATTCTTGACAGCTAGCTCAGTCCTA
GGTATAATACTAGTAACCCCTACCAACTGGTCGGGGTTTGAAACAACTCTTTGATAACGTCTTCGCTACT
CGCCAATGCTTGGGCCCGAACAAAAACTCATCTCAGAAGAGGATCTGAATAGCGCCGTCGACCATCATCA
TCATCATCATTGAGTTTAAACGCTCTCCAGCTTGGGTGTTTTGGCGGATGAGAGAAGATTTTCAGCCTGA
TACAGATTAAATCAGAACGCAGAAGCGGTCTGATAAAACAGAATTTGCCTGGCGGCAGTAGCGCGGTGGT
CCCACCTGACCCCATGCCGAACTCAGAAGTGAAACGCCGTAGCGCCGATGGTAGTGTGGGGTCTGCCCAT
GCGAGAGTAGGCAACTGCCAGGCATCAAATAAAACGAAAGGCTCAGTCGAAAGACTGGGCCTTTCGTTTT
ATCTGTTGTTTGTCGGTGAACTCGCCAGATATCGACGTCTTAAGACCCACTTTCACATTTAAGTTGTTTT
TCTAATCCGCATATGATCAATTCAAGGCCGAATAAGAAGGCTGGCTCTGCACCTTGGTGATCAAATAATT
CGATAGCTTGTCGTAATAATGGCGGCATACTATCAGTAGTAGGTGTTTCCCTTTCTTCTTTAGCGACTTG
ATGCTCTTGATCTTCCAATACGCAACCTAAAGTAAAATGCCCCACAGCGCTGAGTGCATATAATGCATTC
TCTAGTGAAAAACCTTGTTGGCATAAAAAGGCTAATTGATTTTCGAGAGTTTCATACTGTTTTTCTGTAG
GCCGTGTACCTAAATGTACTTTTGCTCCATCGCGATGACTTAGTAAAGCACATCTAAAACTTTTAGCGTT
ATTACGTAAAAAATCTTGCCAGCTTTCCCCTTCTAAAGGGCAAAAGTGAGTATGGTGCCTATCTAACATC
TCAATGGCTAAGGCGTCGAGCAAAGCCCGCTTATTTTTTACATGCCAATACAATGTAGGCTGCTCTACAC
CTAGCTTCTGGGCGAGTTTACGGGTTGTTAAACCTTCGATTCCGACCTCATTAAGCAGCTCTAATGCGCT
GTTAATCACTTTACTTTTATCTAATCTAGACATCATTAATTCCTAATTTTTGTTGACACTCTATCGTTGA
TAGAGTTATTTTACCACTCCCTATCAGTGATAGAGAAAAGAATTCAAAAGATCTAAAGAGGAGAAAGGAT
CTTACATGATCGAAAAAAAAAAGTCCTTCGCCAAGGGCATGGGCGTGAAGTCCACACTCGTGTCCGGCTC
CAAAGTGTACATGACAACCTTCGCCGAAGGCAGCGACGCCAGGCTGGAAAAGATCGTGGAGGGCGACAGC
ATCAGGAGCGTGAATGAGGGCGAGGCCTTCAGCGCTGAAATGGCCGATAAAAACGCCGGCTATAAGATCG
GCAACGCCAAATTCAGCCATCCTAAGGGCTACGCCGTGGTGGCTAACAACCCTCTGTATACAGGACCCGT
CCAGCAGGATATGCTCGGCCTGAAGGAAACTCTGGAAAAGAGGTACTTCGGCGAGAGCGCTGATGGCAAT
GACAATATTTGTATCCAGGTGATCCATAACATCCTGGACATTGAAAAAATCCTCGCCGAATACATTACCA
ACGCCGCCTACGCCGTCAACAATATCTCCGGCCTGGATAAGGACATTATTGGATTCGGCAAGTTCTCCAC
AGTGTATACCTACGACGAATTCAAAGACCCCGAGCACCATAGGGCCGCTTTCAACAATAACGATAAGCTC
ATCAACGCCATCAAGGCCCAGTATGACGAGTTCGACAACTTCCTCGATAACCCCAGACTCGGCTATTTCG
GCCAGGCCTTTTTCAGCAAGGAGGGCAGAAATTACATCATCAATTACGGCAACGAATGCTATGACATTCT
GGCCCTCCTGAGCGGACTGAGGCACTGGGTGGTCCATAACAACGAAGAAGAGTCCAGGATCTCCAGGACC
TGGCTCTACAACCTCGATAAGAACCTCGACAACGAATACATCTCCACCCTCAACTACCTCTACGACAGGA
TCACCAATGAGCTGACCAACTCCTTCTCCAAGAACTCCGCCGCCAACGTGAACTATATTGCCGAAACTCT
GGGAATCAACCCTGCCGAATTCGCCGAACAATATTTCAGATTCAGCATTATGAAAGAGCAGAAAAACCTC
GGATTCAATATCACCAAGCTCAGGGAAGTGATGCTGGACAGGAAGGATATGTCCGAGATCAGGAAAAATC
ATAAGGTGTTCGACTCCATCAGGACCAAGGTCTACACCATGATGGACTTTGTGATTTATAGGTATTACAT
CGAAGAGGATGCCAAGGTGGCTGCCGCCAATAAGTCCCTCCCCGATAATGAGAAGTCCCTGAGCGAGAAG
GATATCTTTGTGATTAACCTGAGGGGCTCCTTCAACGACGACCAGAAGGATGCCCTCTACTACGATGAAG
CTAATAGAATTTGGAGAAAGCTCGAAAATATCATGCACAACATCAAGGAATTTAGGGGAAACAAGACAAG
AGAGTATAAGAAGAAGGACGCCCCTAGACTGCCCAGAATCCTGCCCGCTGGCCGTGATGTTTCCGCCTTC
AGCAAACTCATGTATGCCCTGACCATGTTCCTGGATGGCAAGGAGATCAACGACCTCCTGACCACCCTGA
TTAATAAATTCGATAACATCCAGAGCTTCCTGAAGGTGATGCCTCTCATCGGAGTCAACGCTAAGTTCGT
GGAGGAATACGCCTTTTTCAAAGACTCCGCCAAGATCGCCGATGAGCTGAGGCTGATCAAGTCCTTCGCT
AGAATGGGAGAACCTATTGCCGATGCCAGGAGGGCCATGTATATCGACGCCATCCGTATTTTAGGAACCA
ACCTGTCCTATGATGAGCTCAAGGCCCTCGCCGACACCTTTTCCCTGGACGAGAACGGAAACAAGCTCAA
GAAAGGCAAGCACGGCATGAGAAATTTCATTATTAATAACGTGATCAGCAATAAAAGGTTCCACTACCTG
ATCAGATACGGTGATCCTGCCCACCTCCATGAGATCGCCAAAAACGAGGCCGTGGTGAAGTTCGTGCTCG
GCAGGATCGCTGACATCCAGAAAAAACAGGGCCAGAACGGCAAGAACCAGATCGACAGGTACTACGAAAC
TTGTATCGGAAAGGATAAGGGCAAGAGCGTGAGCGAAAAGGTGGACGCTCTCACAAAGATCATCACCGGA
ATGAACTACGACCAATTCGACAAGAAAAGGAGCGTCATTGAGGACACCGGCAGGGAAAACGCCGAGAGGG
AGAAGTTTAAAAAGATCATCAGCCTGTACCTCACCGTGATCTACCACATCCTCAAGAATATTGTCAATAT
CAACGCCAGGTACGTCATCGGATTCCATTGCGTCGAGCGTGATGCTCAACTGTACAAGGAGAAAGGCTAC
GACATCAATCTCAAGAAACTGGAAGAGAAGGGATTCAGCTCCGTCACCAAGCTCTGCGCTGGCATTGATG
AAACTGCCCCCGATAAGAGAAAGGACGTGGAAAAGGAGATGGCTGAAAGAGCCAAGGAGAGCATTGACAG
CCTCGAGAGCGCCAACCCCAAGCTGTATGCCAATTACATCAAATACAGCGACGAGAAGAAAGCCGAGGAG
TTCACCAGGCAGATTAACAGGGAGAAGGCCAAAACCGCCCTGAACGCCTACCTGAGGAACACCAAGTGGA
ATGTGATCATCAGGGAGGACCTCCTGAGAATTGACAACAAGACATGTACCCTGTTCAGAAACAAGGCCGT
CCACCTGGAAGTGGCCAGGTATGTCCACGCCTATATCAACGACATTGCCGAGGTCAATTCCTACTTCCAA
CTGTACCATTACATCATGCAGAGAATTATCATGAATGAGAGGTACGAGAAAAGCAGCGGAAAGGTGTCCG
AGTACTTCGACGCTGTGAATGACGAGAAGAAGTACAACGATAGGCTCCTGAAACTGCTGTGTGTGCCTTT
CGGCTACTGTATCCCCAGGTTTAAGAACCTGAGCATCGAGGCCCTGTTCGATAGGAACGAGGCCGCCAAG
TTCGACAAGGAGAAAAAGAAGGTGTCCGGCAATTCCTAATAAATCCCTCGGTACCAAAGACGAACAATAA
GACGCTGAAAAGCGTCTTTTTTCGTTTTGGTCCGCTGAGCAGTTACAGAGATGTTACGAACCACTAGTGC
ACTGCAGTACACCTTTGGTCGAAAAAAAAGCCCGCACTGTCAGGTGCGGGCTTTTTTCTGTGTTTCCACC
AATAAAAAACGCCCGGCGGCAACCGAGCGTTCTGAACAAATCCAGATGGAGTTCTGAGGTCATTACTGGA
TCTATCAACAGGAGTCCAAGCGAGCTCGATATCAAATTACGCCCCGCCCTGCCACTCATCGCAGTACTGT
TGTAATTCATTAAGCATTCTGCCGACATGGAAGCCATCACAAACGGCATGATGAACCTGAATCGCCAGCG
GCATCAGCACCTTGTCGCCTTGCGTATAATATTTGCCCATGGTGAAAACGGGGGCGAAGAAGTTGTCCAT
ATTGGCCACGTTTAAATCAAAACTGGTGAAACTCACCCAGGGATTGGCTGAAACGAAAAACATATTCTCA
ATAAACCCTTTAGGGAAATAGGCCAGGTTTTCACCGTAACACGCCACATCTTGCGAATATATGTGTAGAA
ACTGCCGGAAATCGTCGTGGTATTCACTCCAGAGCGATGAAAACGTTTCAGTTTGCTCATGGAAAACGGT
GTAACAAGGGTGAACACTATCCCATATCACCAGCTCACCGTCTTTCATTGCCATACGAAATTCCGGATGA
GCATTCATCAGGCGGGCAAGAATGTGAATAAAGGCCGGATAAAACTTGTGCTTATTTTTCTTTACGGTCT
TTAAAAAGGCCGTAATATCCAGCTGAACGGTCTGGTTATAGGTACATTGAGCAACTGACTGAAATGCCTC
AAAATGTTCTTTACGATGCCATTGGGATATATCAACGGTGGTATATCCAGTGATTTTTTTCTCCATTTTA
GCTTCCTTAGCTCCTGAAAATCTCGATAACTCAAAAAATACGCCCGGTAGTGATCTTATTTCATTATGGT
GAAAGTTGGAACCTCTTACGTGCCCGATCAAGCGCTAGCGGAGTGTATACTGGCTTACTATGTTGGCACT
GATGAGGGTGTCAGTGAAGTGCTTCATGTGGCAGGAGAAAAAAGGCTGCACCGGTGCGTCAGCAGAATAT
GTGATACAGGATATATTCCGCTTCCTCGCTCACTGACTCGCTACGCTCGGTCGTTCGACTGCGGCGAGCG
GAAATGGCTTACGAACGGGGCGGAGATTTCCTGGAAGATGCCAGGAAGATACTTAACAGGGAAGTGAGAG
GGCCGCGGCAAAGCCGTTTTTCCATAGGCTCCGCCCCCCTGACAAGCATCACGAAATCTGACGCTCAAAT
CAGTGGTGGCGAAACCCGACAGGACTATAAAGATACCAGGCGTTTCCCCCTGGCGGCTCCCTCGTGCGCT
CTCCTGTTCCTGCCTTTCGGTTTACCGGTGTCATTCCGCTGTTATGGCCGCGTTTGTCTCATTCCACGCC
TGACACTCAGTTCCGGGTAGGCAGTTCGCTCCAAGCTGGACTGTATGCACGAACCCCCCGTTCAGTCCGA
CCGCTGCGCCTTATCCGGTAACTATCGTCTTGAGTCCAACCCGGAAAGACATGCAAAAGCACCACTGGCA
GCAGCCACTGGTAATTGATTTAGAGGAGTTAGTCTTGAAGTCATGCGCCGGTTAAGGCTAAACTGAAAGG
ACAAGTTTTGGTGACTGCGCTCCTCCAAGCCAGTTACCTCGGTTCAAAGAGTTGGTAGCTCAGAGAACCT
TCGAAAAACCGCCCTGCAAGGCGGTTTTTTCGTTTTCAGAGCAAGAGATTACGCGCAGACCAAAACGATC
TCAAGAAGATCATCTTATTAATCAGATAAAATATTTCTAGATTTCAGTGCAATTTATCTCTTCAAATGTA
GCACCTGAAGTCAGCCCCATACGATATAAGTTGTTTCAGCCAAAAAACTTAAGACCGCCGGTCTTGTCCA
CTACCTTGCAGTAATGCGGTGGACAGGATCGGCGGTTTTCTTTTCTCTTCTCAACCCTGAATTCGCA
